>Addgene plasmid #214266 | pCMV-AcGFP1-ORP9-PH | addgene full sequence | sequence record 423502 | Addgene NGS Result
TTCCGCGTTACATAACTTACGGTAAATGGCCCGCCTGGCTGACCGCCCAACGACCCCCGCCCATTGACGT
CAATAATGACGTATGTTCCCATAGTAACGCCAATAGGGACTTTCCATTGACGTCAATGGGTGGAGTATTT
ACGGTAAACTGCCCACTTGGCAGTACATCAAGTGTATCATATGCCAAGTACGCCCCCTATTGACGTCAAT
GACGGTAAATGGCCCGCCTGGCATTATGCCCAGTACATGACCTTATGGGACTTTCCTACTTGGCAGTACA
TCTACGTATTAGTCATCGCTATTACCATGGTGATGCGGTTTTGGCAGTACATCAATGGGCGTGGATAGCG
GTTTGACTCACGGGGATTTCCAAGTCTCCACCCCATTGACGTCAATGGGAGTTTGTTTTGGCACCAAAAT
CAACGGGACTTTCCAAAATGTCGTAACAACTCCGCCCCATTGACGCAAATGGGCGGTAGGCGTGTACGGT
GGGAGGTCTATATAAGCAGAGCTGGTTTAGTGAACCGTCAGATCCGCTAGCGCTACCGGTCGCCACCATG
GTGAGCAAGGGCGCCGAGCTGTTCACCGGCATCGTGCCCATCCTGATCGAGCTGAATGGCGATGTGAATG
GCCACAAGTTCAGCGTGAGCGGCGAGGGCGAGGGCGATGCCACCTACGGCAAGCTGACCCTGAAGTTCAT
CTGCACCACCGGCAAGCTGCCTGTGCCCTGGCCCACCCTGGTGACCACCCTGAGCTACGGCGTGCAGTGC
TTCTCACGCTACCCCGATCACATGAAGCAGCACGACTTCTTCAAGAGCGCCATGCCTGAGGGCTACATCC
AGGAGCGCACCATCTTCTTCGAGGATGACGGCAACTACAAGTCGCGCGCCGAGGTGAAGTTCGAGGGCGA
TACCCTGGTGAATCGCATCGAGCTGACCGGCACCGATTTCAAGGAGGATGGCAACATCCTGGGCAATAAG
ATGGAGTACAACTACAACGCCCACAATGTGTACATCATGACCGACAAGGCCAAGAATGGCATCAAGGTGA
ACTTCAAGATCCGCCACAACATCGAGGATGGCAGCGTGCAGCTGGCCGACCACTACCAGCAGAATACCCC
CATCGGCGATGGCCCTGTGCTGCTGCCCGATAACCACTACCTGTCCACCCAGAGCGCCCTGTCCAAGGAC
CCCAACGAGAAGCGCGATCACATGATCTACTTCGGCTTCGTGACCGCCGCCGCCATCACCCACGGCATGG
ATGAGCTGTACAAGTCCGGACTCAGATCTGGTGGCGGAGGCTCGGGCGGAGGTGGGTCGGGTGGCGGCGG
ATCTCGAGCTCAAGCTTCGATGGCGTCCATCGTGGAAGGGCCGCTGAGCAAATGGACTAACGTGATGAAG
GGATGGCAGTATCGTTGGTTCGTGCTGGACTACAATGCAGGGCTGCTCTCCTACTACACGTCCAAGGACA
AAATGATGAGAGGCTCTCGAAGAGGATGCGTTAGACTCAGAGGAGCTGTGATTGGTATAGACGACGAGGA
CGACAGCACCTTCACAATCACTGTCGATCAGAAAACCTTCCACTTCCAGGCTCGAGATGCAGACGAGCGA
GAGAAGTGGATCCATGCCTTAGAAGAAACTATTCTTCGCCATACTCTTCAGCTTCAAGGTTTGGATTCAG
GATGACCCGGGATCCACCGGATCTAGATAACTGATCATAATCAGCCATACCACATTTGTAGAGGTTTTAC
TTGCTTTAAAAAACCTCCCACACCTCCCCCTGAACCTGAAACATAAAATGAATGCAATTGTTGTTGTTAA
CTTGTTTATTGCAGCTTATAATGGTTACAAATAAAGCAATAGCATCACAAATTTCACAAATAAAGCATTT
TTTTCACTGCATTCTAGTTGTGGTTTGTCCAAACTCATCAATGTATCTTAACGCGTAAATTGTAAGCGTT
AATATTTTGTTAAAATTCGCGTTAAATTTTTGTTAAATCAGCTCATTTTTTAACCAATAGGCCGAAATCG
GCAAAATCCCTTATAAATCAAAAGAATAGACCGAGATAGGGT
[37 nt withheld, positions 2073-2109]
AAAGAACGTGGACTCCAACGTCAAAGG
[49 nt withheld, positions 2137-2185]
T
[91 nt withheld, positions 2187-2277]
G
[124 nt withheld, positions 2279-2402]
CAGGTGGCACTTTTCGGGGAAATGTGCGCGGAACCCCTATTTGTTTATTTTTCTAAATACATTCAAATAT
GTATCCGCTCATGAGACAATAACCCTGATAAATGCTTCAATAATATTGAAAAAGGAAGAGTCCTGAGGCG
GAAAGAACCAGCTGTGGAATGTGTGTCAGTTAGGGTGTGGAAAGTCCCCAGGCTCCCCAGCAGGCAGAAG
TATGCAAAGCATGCATCTCAATTAGTCAGCAACCAGGTGTGGAAAGTCCCCAGGCTCCCCAGCAGGCAGA
AGTATGCAAAGCATGCATCTCAATTAGTCAGCAACCATAGTCCCGCCCCTAACTCCGCCCATCCCGCCCC
TAACTCCGCCCAGTTCCGCCCATTCTCCGCCCCATGGCTGACTAATTTTTTTTATTTATGCAGAGGCCGA
GGCCGCCTCGGCCTCTGAGCTATTCCAGAAGTAGTGAGGAGGCTTTTTTGGAGGCCTAGGCTTTTGCAAA
GATCGATCAAGAGACAGGATGAGGATCGTTTCGCATGATTGAACAAGATGGATTGCACGCAGGTTCTCCG
GCCGCTTGGGTGGAGAGGCTATTCGGCTATGACTGGGCACAACAGACAATCGGCTGCTCTGATGCCGCCG
TGTTCCGGCTGTCAGCGCAGGGGCGCCCGGTTCTTTTTGTCAAGACCGACCTGTCCGGTGCCCTGAATGA
ACTGCAAGACGAGGCAGCGCGGCTATCGTGGCTGGCCACGACGGGCGTTCCTTGCGCAGCTGTGCTCGAC
GTTGTCACTGAAGCGGGAAGGGACTGGCTGCTATTGGGCGAAGTGCCGGGGCAGGATCTCCTGTCATCTC
ACCTTGCTCCTGCCGAGAAAGTATCCATCATGGCTGATGCAATGCGGCGGCTGCATACGCTTGATCCGGC
TACCTGCCCATTCGACCACCAAGCGAAACATCGCATCGAGCGAGCACGTACTCGGATGGAAGCCGGTCTT
GTCGATCAGGATGATCTGGACGAAGAGCATCAGGGGCTCGCGCCAGCCGAACTGTTCGCCAGGCTCAAGG
CGAGCATGCCCGACGGCGAGGATCTCGTCGTGACCCATGGCGATGCCTGCTTGCCGAATATCATGGTGGA
AAATGGCCGCTTTTCTGGATTCATCGACTGTGGCCGGCTGGGTGTGGCGGACCGCTATCAGGACATAGCG
TTGGCTACCCGTGATATTGCTGAAGAGCTTGGCGGCGAATGGGCTGACCGCTTCCTCGTGCTTTACGGTA
TCGCCGCTCCCGATTCGCAGCGCATCGCCTTCTATCGCCTTCTTGACGAGTTCTTCTGAGCGGGACTCTG
GGGTTCGAAATGACCGACCAAGCGACGCCCAACCTGCCATCACGAGATTTCGATTCCACCGCCGCCTTCT
ATGAAAGGTTGGGCTTCGGAATCGTTTTCCGGGACGCCGGCTGGATGATCCTCCAGCGCGGGGATCTCAT
GCTGGAGTTCTTCGCCCACCCTAGGGGGAGGCTAACTGAAACACGGAAGGAGACAATACCGGAAGGAACC
CGCGCTATGACGGCAATAAAAAGACAGAATAAAACGCACGGTGTTGGGTCGTTTGTTCATAAACGCGGGG
TTCGGTCCCAGGGCTGGCACTCTGTCGATACCCCACCGAGACCCCATTGGGGCCAATACGCCCGCGTTTC
TTCCTTTTCCCCACCCCACCCCCCAAGTTCGGGTGAAGGCCCAGGGCTCGCAGCCAACGTCGGGGCGGCA
GGCCCTGCCATAGCCTCAGGTTACTCATATATACTTTAGATTGATTTAAAACTTCATTTTTAATTTAAAA
GGATCTAGGTGAAGATCCTTTTTGATAATCTCATGACCAAAATCCCTTAACGTGAGTTTTCGTTCCACTG
AGCGTCAGACCCCGTAGAAAAGATCAAAGGATCTTCTTGAGATCCTTTTTTTCTGCGCGTAATCTGCTGC
TTGCAAACAAAAAAACCACCGCTACCAGCGGTGGTTTGTTTGCCGGATCAAGAGCTACCAACTCTTTTTC
CGAAGGTAACTGGCTTCAGCAGAGCGCAGATACCAAATACTGTTCTTCTAGTGTAGCCGTAGTTAGGCCA
CCACTTCAAGAACTCTGTAGCACCGCCTACATACCTCGCTCTGCTAATCCTGTTACCAGTGGCTGCTGCC
AGTGGCGATAAGTCGTGTCTTACCGGGTTGGACTCAAGACGATAGTTACCGGATAAGGCGCAGCGGTCGG
GCTGAACGGGGGGTTCGTGCACACAGCCCAGCTTGGAGCGAACGACCTACACCGAACTGAGATACCTACA
GCGTGAGCTATGAGAAAGCGCCACGCTTCCCGAAGGGAGAAAGGCGGACAGGTATCCGGTAAGCGGCAGG
GTCGGAACAGGAGAGCGCACGAGGGAGCTTCCAGGGGGAAACGCCTGGTATCTTTATAGTCCTGTCGGGT
TTCGCCACCTCTGACTTGAGCGTCGATTTTTGTGATGCTCGTCAGGGGGGCGGAGCCTATGGAAAAACGC
CAGCAACGCGGCCTTTTTACGGTTCCTGGCCTTTTGCTGGCCTTTTGCTCACATGTTCTTTCCTGCGTTA
TCCCCTGATTCTGTGGATAACCGTATTACCGCCATGCATTAGTTATTAATAGTAATCAATTACGGGGTCA
TTAGTTCATAGCCCATATATGGAG
Features (pLannotate 1.2.2; 16 found; start..end, strand, type, name):
      6..309     +  enhancer       CMV enhancer: human cytomegalovirus immediate early enhancer
    310..513     +  promoter       CMV promoter: human cytomegalovirus (CMV) immediate early promoter
    558..1274    +  CDS            AcGFP1: AcGFP1 is a basic (constitutively fluorescent) green fluorescent protein, derived from Aequorea coerulescens.
   1330..1350    +  misc_feature   MCS (fragment): multiple cloning site
   1350..1682    +  CDS            Osbpl9 (fragment): OSBL9_MOUSE - Also known as Orp9. Experimental evidence at protein level: Swiss-Prot protein existence level 1. From Mus musculus (Mouse).
   1712..1796    +  CDS            large T antigen (fragment): large T antigen from SV40 (simian virus 40)
   1819..1940    +  polyA_signal   SV40 poly(A) signal: SV40 polyadenylation signal
   1974..2402    -  rep_origin     f1 ori (sequence partly withheld): f1 bacteriophage origin of replication; arrow indicates direction of (+) strand synthesis
   2429..2533    +  promoter       AmpR promoter: bla
   2535..2892    +  promoter       SV40 promoter: SV40 enhancer and early promoter
   2927..3721    +  CDS            NeoR/KanR: aminoglycoside phosphotransferase from Tn5; aph(3')-II (or nptII); confers resistance to neomycin, kanamycin, and G418 (Geneticin®)
   3742..3894    +  CDS            ble (fragment): BLE_KLEPN - Experimental evidence at protein level: Swiss-Prot protein existence level 1. Binding protein with a strong affinity to the bleomycin family of antibiotics. Binds to CL990; an antimitotic-antibiotic compound. From Klebsiella pneumoniae.
   3953..4000    +  polyA_signal   HSV TK poly(A) signal: herpes simplex virus thymidine kinase polyadenylation signal (Cole and Stacy, 1985)
   4091..4107    -  polyA_signal   bGH poly(A) signal (fragment): bovine growth hormone polyadenylation signal
   4329..4917    +  rep_origin     ori: high-copy-number ColE1/pMB1/pBR322/pUC origin of replication
   5032..5086    +  enhancer       CMV enhancer (fragment): human cytomegalovirus immediate early enhancer
