[The description below was written by a language model from this plasmid's Addgene catalogue record and pLannotate feature annotations shown in this document.]
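Description:
pCMV-AcGFP1-ORP9-PH is a mammalian expression plasmid built on the Clontech pEGFP-C1 backbone, in which the original EGFP has been replaced by a fusion of AcGFP1 to the pleckstrin homology (PH) domain of mouse ORP9 (Osbpl9, residues 1–111). The full sequence is about 5.1 kb. It is maintained in E. coli as a high-copy plasmid through a pUC-type ColE1 origin and selected with kanamycin. The NeoR/KanR gene (Tn5 aminoglycoside phosphotransferase) sits behind tandem bacterial (bla-type) and SV40 early promoters and is followed by an HSV TK polyadenylation signal, so the same marker can also support G418 selection in mammalian cells. An f1 origin is present as well. The short ble, bGH poly(A) and SV40 large T antigen fragments in the annotation appear to be partial matches to backbone sequence rather than functional elements.

The expression cassette consists of the human CMV immediate early enhancer and promoter driving the AcGFP1 coding sequence, a constitutively fluorescent green protein derived from Aequorea coerulescens. This is followed by a short linker derived from the multiple cloning site and then the ORP9 fragment at the C-terminus, with an SV40 polyadenylation signal terminating the transcript. The insert was cloned between AgeI and XmaI sites, both retained. According to the record, the fusion protein acts as a green fluorescent reporter for phosphatidylinositol 4-phosphate (PI4P). The plasmid is intended for expression in mammalian cells to visualise PI4P distribution and dynamics by live-cell fluorescence imaging.
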