Addgene plasmid #214266: pCMV-AcGFP1-ORP9-PH
Purpose: Mammalian expression of green fluorescent PI4P reporter AcGFP1-ORP9-PH
Depositing lab: Shinya Tsukiji. Depositing organization: Nagoya Institute of Technology. Publication: ORP9-PH domain-based fluorescent reporters for visualizing phosphatidylinositol 4-phosphate dynamics in living cells. Ajiki M, Yoshikawa M, Miyazaki T, Kawasaki A, Aoki K, Nakatsu F, Tsukiji S. RSC Chem Biol. 2024 Apr 24;5(6):544-555. doi: 10.1039/d3cb00232b. eCollection 2024 Jun 5. PubMed 38846081.
Backbone
  Vector backbone: pEGFP-C1
  Backbone manufacturer: Clontech
  Backbone size w/o insert (bp): 3945
  Vector type: Mammalian Expression
Growth in bacteria
  Bacterial resistance: Kanamycin, 50 μg/mL
  Growth temperature: 37°C
  Growth strain: DH5alpha
  Copy number: High Copy
Gene/Insert
  Gene/Insert name: AcGFP1-ORP9(1-111)
  Species: M. musculus (mouse)
  Insert size (bp): 1141
  Entrez Gene: Osbpl9 (a.k.a. Orp-9, AU015843, MGC30367, MGC38458, 2600011I06Rik)
  Promoter: CMV
  Cloning method: Restriction Enzyme; 5′ cloning site AgeI (not destroyed); 3′ cloning site XmaI (not destroyed)
Terms and licenses: Academic/Nonprofit Terms; Industry Terms: Not Available to Industry
Depositor comments: Please visit https://www.biorxiv.org/content/10.1101/2023.12.14.571782v1 for bioRxiv preprint.
How to cite: pCMV-AcGFP1-ORP9-PH was a gift from Shinya Tsukiji (Addgene plasmid # 214266 ; http://n2t.net/addgene:214266 ; RRID:Addgene_214266)
